>Addgene plasmid #191197 | pET28a-hfYFP-TEV-SAV | addgene full sequence | sequence record 376977 | Addgene NGS Result
TATATCCGGATTGGCGAATGGG
[124 nt withheld, positions 23-146]
C
[91 nt withheld, positions 148-238]
A
[49 nt withheld, positions 240-288]
CCTTTGACGTTGGAGTCCACGTTCTTT
[37 nt withheld, positions 316-352]
ACCCTATCTCGGTCTATTCTTTTGATTTATAAGGGATTTTGCCGATTTCGGCCTATTGGTTAAAAAATGA
GCTGATTTAACAAAAATTTAACGCGAATTTTAACAAAATATTAACGCTTACAATTTAGGTGGCACTTTTC
GGGGAAATGTGCGCGGAACCCCTATTTGTTTATTTTTCTAAATACATTCAAATATGTATCCGCTCATGAA
TTAATTCTTAGAAAAACTCATCGAGCATCAAATGAAACTGCAATTTATTCATATCAGGATTATCAATACC
ATATTTTTGAAAAAGCCGTTTCTGTAATGAAGGAGAAAACTCACCGAGGCAGTTCCATAGGATGGCAAGA
TCCTGGTATCGGTCTGCGATTCCGACTCGTCCAACATCAATACAACCTATTAATTTCCCCTCGTCAAAAA
TAAGGTTATCAAGTGAGAAATCACCATGAGTGACGACTGAATCCGGTGAGAATGGCAAAAGTTTATGCAT
TTCTTTCCAGACTTGTTCAACAGGCCAGCCATTACGCTCGTCATCAAAATCACTCGCATCAACCAAACCG
TTATTCATTCGTGATTGCGCCTGAGCGAGACGAAATACGCGATCGCTGTTAAAAGGACAATTACAAACAG
GAATCGAATGCAACCGGCGCAGGAACACTGCCAGCGCATCAACAATATTTTCACCTGAATCAGGATATTC
TTCTAATACCTGGAATGCTGTTTTCCCGGGGATCGCAGTGGTGAGTAACCATGCATCATCAGGAGTACGG
ATAAAATGCTTGATGGTCGGAAGAGGCATAAATTCCGTCAGCCAGTTTAGTCTGACCATCTCATCTGTAA
CATCATTGGCAACGCTACCTTTGCCATGTTTCAGAAACAACTCTGGCGCATCGGGCTTCCCATACAATCG
ATAGATTGTCGCACCTGATTGCCCGACATTATCGCGAGCCCATTTATACCCATATAAATCAGCATCCATG
TTGGAATTTAATCGCGGCCTAGAGCAAGACGTTTCCCGTTGAATATGGCTCATAACACCCCTTGTATTAC
TGTTTATGTAAGCAGACAGTTTTATTGTTCATGACCAAAATCCCTTAACGTGAGTTTTCGTTCCACTGAG
CGTCAGACCCCGTAGAAAAGATCAAAGGATCTTCTTGAGATCCTTTTTTTCTGCGCGTAATCTGCTGCTT
GCAAACAAAAAAACCACCGCTACCAGCGGTGGTTTGTTTGCCGGATCAAGAGCTACCAACTCTTTTTCCG
AAGGTAACTGGCTTCAGCAGAGCGCAGATACCAAATACTGTCCTTCTAGTGTAGCCGTAGTTAGGCCACC
ACTTCAAGAACTCTGTAGCACCGCCTACATACCTCGCTCTGCTAATCCTGTTACCAGTGGCTGCTGCCAG
TGGCGATAAGTCGTGTCTTACCGGGTTGGACTCAAGACGATAGTTACCGGATAAGGCGCAGCGGTCGGGC
TGAACGGGGGGTTCGTGCACACAGCCCAGCTTGGAGCGAACGACCTACACCGAACTGAGATACCTACAGC
GTGAGCTATGAGAAAGCGCCACGCTTCCCGAAGGGAGAAAGGCGGACAGGTATCCGGTAAGCGGCAGGGT
CGGAACAGGAGAGCGCACGAGGGAGCTTCCAGGGGGAAACGCCTGGTATCTTTATAGTCCTGTCGGGTTT
CGCCACCTCTGACTTGAGCGTCGATTTTTGTGATGCTCGTCAGGGGGGCGGAGCCTATGGAAAAACGCCA
GCAACGCGGCCTTTTTACGGTTCCTGGCCTTTTGCTGGCCTTTTGCTCACATGTTCTTTCCTGCGTTATC
CCCTGATTCTGTGGATAACCGTATTACCGCCTTTGAGTGAGCTGATACCGCTCGCCGCAGCCGAACGACC
GAGCGCAGCGAGTCAGTGAGCGAGGAAGCGGAAGAGCGCCTGATGCGGTATTTTCTCCTTACGCATCTGT
GCGGTATTTCACACCGCAATGGTGCACTCTCAGTACAATCTGCTCTGATGCCGCATAGTTAAGCCAGTAT
ACACTCCGCTATCGCTACGTGACTGGGTCATGGCTGCGCCCCGACACCCGCCAACACCCGCTGACGCGCC
CTGACGGGCTTGTCTGCTCCCGGCATCCGCTTACAGACAAGCTGTGACCGTCTCCGGGAGCTGCATGTGT
CAGAGGTTTTCACCGTCATCACCGAAACGCGCGAGGCAGCTGCGGTAAAGCTCATCAGCGTGGTCGTGAA
GCGATTCACAGATGTCTGCCTGTTCATCCGCGTCCAGCTCGTTGAGTTTCTCCAGAAGCGTTAATGTCTG
GCTTCTGATAAAGCGGGCCATGTTAAGGGCGGTTTTTTCCTGTTTGGTCACTGATGCCTCCGTGTAAGGG
GGATTTCTGTTCATGGGGGTAATGATACCGATGAAACGAGAGAGGATGCTCACGATACGGGTTACTGATG
ATGAACATGCCCGGTTACTGGAACGTTGTGAGGGTAAACAACTGGCGGTATGGATGCGGCGGGACCAGAG
AAAAATCACTCAGGGTCAATGCCAGCGCTTCGTTAATACAGATGTAGGTGTTCCACAGGGTAGCCAGCAG
CATCCTGCGATGCAGATCCGGAACATAATGGTGCAGGGCGCTGACTTCCGCGTTTCCAGACTTTACGAAA
CACGGAAACCGAAGACCATTCATGTTGTTGCTCAGGTCGCAGACGTTTTGCAGCAGCAGTCGCTTCACGT
TCGCTCGCGTATCGGTGATTCATTCTGCTAACCAGTAAGGCAACCCCGCCAGCCTAGCCGGGTCCTCAAC
GACAGGAGCACGATCATGCGCACCCGTGGGGCCGCCATGCCGGCGATAATGGCCTGCTTCTCGCCGAAAC
GTTTGGTGGCGGGACCAGTGACGAAGGCTTGAGCGAGGGCGTGCAAGATTCCGAATACCGCAAGCGACAG
GCCGATCATCGTCGCGCTCCAGCGAAAGCGGTCCTCGCCGAAAATGACCCAGAGCGCTGCCGGCACCTGT
CCTACGAGTTGCATGATAAAGAAGACAGTCATAAGTGCGGCGACGATAGTCATGCCCCGCGCCCACCGGA
AGGAGCTGACTGGGTTGAAGGCTCTCAAGGGCATCGGTCGAGATCCCGGTGCCTAATGAGTGAGCTAACT
TACATTAATTGCGTTGCGCTCACTGCCCGCTTTCCAGTCGGGAAACCTGTCGTGCCAGCTGCATTAATGA
ATCGGCCAACGCGCGGGGAGAGGCGGTTTGCGTATTGGGCGCCAGGGTGGTTTTTCTTTTCACCAGTGAG
ACGGGCAACAGCTGATTGCCCTTCACCGCCTGGCCCTGAGAGAGTTGCAGCAAGCGGTCCACGCTGGTTT
GCCCCAGCAGGCGAAAATCCTGTTTGATGGTGGTTAACGGCGGGATATAACATGAGCTGTCTTCGGTATC
GTCGTATCCCACTACCGAGATATCCGCACCAACGCGCAGCCCGGACTCGGTAATGGCGCGCATTGCGCCC
AGCGCCATCTGATCGTTGGCAACCAGCATCGCAGTGGGAACGATGCCCTCATTCAGCATTTGCATGGTTT
GTTGAAAACCGGACATGGCACTCCAGTCGCCTTCCCGTTCCGCTATCGGCTGAATTTGATTGCGAGTGAG
ATATTTATGCCAGCCAGCCAGACGCAGACGCGCCGAGACAGAACTTAATGGGCCCGCTAACAGCGCGATT
TGCTGGTGACCCAATGCGACCAGATGCTCCACGCCCAGTCGCGTACCGTCTTCATGGGAGAAAATAATAC
TGTTGATGGGTGTCTGGTCAGAGACATCAAGAAATAACGCCGGAACATTAGTGCAGGCAGCTTCCACAGC
AATGGCATCCTGGTCATCCAGCGGATAGTTAATGATCAGCCCACTGACGCGTTGCGCGAGAAGATTGTGC
ACCGCCGCTTTACAGGCTTCGACGCCGCTTCGTTCTACCATCGACACCACCACGCTGGCACCCAGTTGAT
CGGCGCGAGATTTAATCGCCGCGACAATTTGCGACGGCGCGTGCAGGGCCAGACTGGAGGTGGCAACGCC
AATCAGCAACGACTGTTTGCCCGCCAGTTGTTGTGCCACGCGGTTGGGAATGTAATTCAGCTCCGCCATC
GCCGCTTCCACTTTTTCCCGCGTTTTCGCAGAAACGTGGCTGGCCTGGTTCACCACGCGGGAAACGGTCT
GATAAGAGACACCGGCATACTCTGCGACATCGTATAACGTTACTGGTTTCACATTCACCACCCTGAATTG
ACTCTCTTCCGGGCGCTATCATGCCATACCGCGAAAGGTTTTGCGCCATTCGATGGTGTCCGGGATCTCG
ACGCTCTCCCTTATGCGACTCCTGCATTAGGAAGCAGCCCAGTAGTAGGTTGAGGCCGTTGAGCACCGCC
GCCGCAAGGAATGGTGCATGCAAGGAGATGGCGCCCAACAGTCCCCCGGCCACGGGGCCTGCCACCATAC
CCACGCCGAAACAAGCGCTCATGAGCCCGAAGTGGCGAGCCCGATCTTCCCCATCGGTGATGTCGGCGAT
ATAGGCGCCAGCAACCGCACCTGTGGCGCCGGTGATGCCGGCCACGATGCGTCCGGCGTAGAGGATCGAG
ATCTCGATCCCGCGAAATTAATACGACTCACTATAGGGGAATTGTGAGCGGATAACAATTCCCCTCTAGA
AATAATTTTGTTTAACTTTAAGAAGGAGATATACCATGGGCAGCAGCCATCATCATCATCATCACAGTTC
AGGCAAAGCAGAAACAATACTCTCTCATATGGTGAGCAAGGGCGAGGAGCTGTTCACCGGGGTGGTGCCC
ATCCTGGTCGAGCTGGACGGCGACGTAAACGGCCACAAGTTCAGCGTCCGCGGCGAGGGCGAGGGCGATG
CCACCAACGGCAAGCTGACCCTGAAGCTCATCTCCACCACCGGCAAGCTGCCCGTGCCCTGGCCCACCCT
CGTGACCACCTTAGGCTACGGCCTGATGGTGTTCGCCCGCTACCCCGACCACATGAAGCAGCACGACTTC
TTCAAGTCCGCCATGCCCGAAGGCTACGTCCAGGAGCGCACCATCTCTTTCGAGGACGACGGTTACTACA
AGACCCGCGCCGAGGTGAAGTTCGAGGGCGACACCCTGGTGAACCGCATCGTGCTGAAGGGCATCGACTT
CAAGGAGGACGGCAACATCCTGGGGCACAAGCTGGAGTACAACTTCAACAGCCACAACGTCTATATCACG
GCCGACAAGCAGAAGAACGGCATCAAGGCTAACTTCAAGATCCGCCACAACGTTGAGGACGGCGGCGTGC
AGCTCGCCGACCACTACCAGCAGAACACCCCCATCGGCGACGGCCCCGTGCTGCTGCCCGACAACCACTA
CCTGAGCTACCAGTCCGTCCTGAGCAAAGACCCCAACGAGAAGCGCGATCACATGGTCCTGAAGGAGAGG
GTGACCGCCGCCGGGATTACACATGACATGAACGAGCTGTACAAGGGATCCGCTGGCTCAGCTGCTGGTT
CTGGTGAATTCGAGAATCTGTATTTTCAGGGTCATGCTGAAGCTGGTATCACCGGTACTTGGTACAACCA
GCTGGGGTCTACCTTCATCGTTACCGCTGGTGCTGACGGTGCACTGACCGGTACTTACGAAAGCGCTGTT
GGTAACGCTGAAAGCCGTTATGTTCTGACCGGTCGTTACGACTCTGCTCCGGCTACCGACGGTTCTGGTA
CTGCTCTGGGTTGGACCGTTGCTTGGAAAAACAACTACCGTAACGCTCACTCTGCTACCACCTGGTCTGG
CCAGTACGTTGGTGGTGCTGAAGCTCGTATCAACACCCAGTGGCTGCTGACCTCTGGTACCACCGAAGCT
AACGCTTGGAAATCTACCCTGGTTGGTCACGACACGTTCACCAAAGTTAAACCGTCTGCTGCTTCTATCT
AACTCGAGCACCACCACCACCACCACTGAGATCCGGCTGCTAACAAAGCCCGAAAGGAAGCTGAGTTGGC
TGCTGCCACCGCTGAGCAATAACTAGCATAACCCCTTGGGGCCTCTAAACGGGTCTTGAGGGGTTTTTTG
CTGAAAGGAGGAAC
Features (pLannotate 1.2.2; 22 found; start..end, strand, type, name):
     23..451     +  rep_origin     f1 ori (sequence partly withheld): f1 bacteriophage origin of replication; arrow indicates direction of (+) strand synthesis
    504..561     +  promoter       AmpR promoter (fragment): bla
    570..1385    -  CDS            KanR: aminoglycoside phosphotransferase; aph(3')-Ia; confers resistance to kanamycin in bacteria or G418 (Geneticin®) in eukaryotes
   1507..2095    +  rep_origin     ori: high-copy-number ColE1/pMB1/pBR322/pUC origin of replication
   2281..2420    -  misc_feature   bom: basis of mobility region from pBR322
   2522..2713    -  CDS            rop: Rop protein, which maintains plasmids at low copy number; rop
   2730..3110    +  CDS            YPB1_ECOLX: Protein predicted: Swiss-Prot protein existence level 4. From Escherichia coli.
   3182..3473    -  CDS            TcR (fragment): tetracycline efflux protein; tet; confers resistance to tetracycline
   3488..3509    -  protein_bind   CAP binding site: CAP binding activates transcription in the presence of cAMP. E. coli catabolite activator protein
   3522..4604    -  CDS            lacI: lac repressor; lacI; The lac repressor binds to the lac operator to inhibit transcription in E. coli. This inhibition can be relieved by adding lactose or isopropyl-β-D-thiogalactopyranoside (IPTG).
   4605..4682    -  promoter       lacI promoter: lacI
   4690..4969    -  CDS            TcR (fragment): tetracycline efflux protein; tet; confers resistance to tetracycline
   4991..5009    +  promoter       T7 promoter: promoter for bacteriophage T7 RNA polymerase
   5010..5034    +  protein_bind   lac operator: The lac repressor binds to the lac operator to inhibit transcription in E. coli. This inhibition can be relieved by adding lactose or isopropyl-β-D-thiogalactopyranoside (IPTG). lac repressor encoded by lacI
   5049..5071    +  RBS            RBS: efficient ribosome binding site from bacteriophage T7 gene 10 (Olins and Rangwala, 1989)
   5090..5106    +  CDS            capTEV™ (fragment): composite tag for in vivo biotinylation, TEV protease cleavage, and 6xHis tagging
   5141..5857    +  CDS            mGreenLantern: monomeric GFP derivative that displays exceptionally high brightness in cells (Campbell et al., 2020)
   5893..5916    +  CDS            capTEV™ (fragment): composite tag for in vivo biotinylation, TEV protease cleavage, and 6xHis tagging
   5918..6301    +  CDS            SAV_STRAV (fragment): Experimental evidence at protein level: Swiss-Prot protein existence level 1. The biological function of streptavidin is not known. Forms a strong non-covalent specific complex with biotin (one molecule of biotin per subunit of streptavidin). From Streptomyces avidinii.
   6311..6328    +  CDS            9xHis (fragment): 9xHis affinity tag
   6338..6387    +  CDS            SET1 (fragment): solubility-enhancement tag derived from T7 phage gene 10B
   6395..6442    +  terminator     T7 terminator: transcription terminator for bacteriophage T7 RNA polymerase
