[The description below was written by a language model from this plasmid's Addgene catalogue record and pLannotate feature annotations shown in this document.]
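Description:
pET28a-hfYFP-TEV-SAV is a bacterial expression plasmid of about 6.5 kb built on pET28a, from which the thrombin cleavage site has been removed. It is selected with kanamycin through the aph(3')-Ia KanR gene and replicates from a ColE1/pBR322-type origin, with the neighbouring bom and rop elements typical of pET vectors. The catalogue lists it as high copy. An f1 origin is also present. The annotation software additionally flags short tetracycline-resistance fragments and a predicted E. coli ORF in the backbone, which appear to be pBR322-derived remnants rather than functional parts.

The payload is a 1,224 bp synthetic open reading frame assembled by Gibson cloning. It is transcribed from a T7 promoter fitted with a lac operator and the T7 gene 10 ribosome binding site, and it ends at the T7 terminator. The plasmid-borne lacI gene keeps expression repressed until IPTG is added in a host that supplies T7 RNA polymerase, such as BL21(DE3). The encoded protein begins with an N-terminal 6xHis tag. This is followed by hyperfolder YFP (hfYFP), which the automated annotation matches to the related protein mGreenLantern. Next come a TEV protease recognition site and the streptavidin core domain (residues 13–140 of the native protein), synthesized without further codon optimization. The feature table also detects a His-tag fragment just downstream of the streptavidin sequence. This likely corresponds to the C-terminal His sequence of the pET28a backbone, but the record does not say whether it is translated.

The stated purpose is fluorescence-assisted protein purification. The stable fluorescent partner lets expression and purification of the fusion be followed visually, and TEV cleavage then separates hfYFP from the biotin-binding streptavidin core. The depositors refer users to the associated publication for details of the system.
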