Addgene plasmid #191197: pET28a-hfYFP-TEV-SAV
Purpose: Fusion of hfYFP and Streptavidin core domain separated by a TEV cleavage site for fluorescence-assisted protein purification
Depositing lab: Gregory Petsko. Depositing organization: Cornell University. Publication: Chemically stable fluorescent proteins for advanced microscopy. Campbell BC, Paez-Segala MG, Looger LL, Petsko GA, Liu CF. Nat Methods. 2022 Nov 7. pii: 10.1038/s41592-022-01660-7. doi: 10.1038/s41592-022-01660-7. PubMed 36344833.
Backbone
  Vector backbone: pET28a
  Total vector size (bp): 6460
  Modifications to backbone: Thrombin cleavage site eliminated.
  Vector type: Bacterial Expression
Growth in bacteria
  Bacterial resistance: Kanamycin, 50 μg/mL
  Growth temperature: 37°C
  Growth strain: DH5alpha
  Growth instructions: For protein production, transform the plasmid into BL21(DE3) cells and induce expression using IPTG.
  Copy number: High Copy
Gene/Insert
  Gene/Insert name: hfYFP & Streptavidin fusion (alt names: Hyperfolder YFP (hfYFP); Streptavidin (SAV))
  Species: Synthetic
  Insert size (bp): 1224
  Promoter: T7 promoter
  Tag / fusion protein: Streptavidin core domain, amino acids 13-140 (C terminal on insert); 6xHis (N terminal on insert)
  Cloning method: Gibson Cloning
  Sequencing primers: 5′ T7 promoter; 3′ T7 terminator
Resource information
  A portion of this plasmid was derived from a plasmid made by: The streptavidin core domain sequence was synthesized from Thompson & Weber, 1993
Terms and licenses: Academic/Nonprofit Terms; Industry Terms: Not Available to Industry
Depositor comments: Please refer to the manuscript to understand how to use this expression/purification system. The streptavidin core domain sequence, constituting amino acids 13-140 of the native protein and responsible for its activity, was synthesized from Thompson & Weber, 1993, without further codon optimization.
How to cite: pET28a-hfYFP-TEV-SAV was a gift from Gregory Petsko (Addgene plasmid # 191197 ; http://n2t.net/addgene:191197 ; RRID:Addgene_191197)
